>Addgene plasmid #43530 | III-ATCT | depositor partial sequence | sequence record 58795 | III-ATCT sequence 426 bps
CGTCTCGGCTCACCCCAGAGCAGGTCGTGGCAATCGCCTCCAACATTGGCGGGAAACAGGCACTCGAGAC
TGTCCAGCGCCTGCTTCCCGTGCTGTGCCAAGCGCACGGACTCACCCCAGAGCAGGTCGTGGCCATTGCC
TCGAATGGAGGGGGCAAACAGGCGTTGGAAACCGTACAACGATTGCTGCCGGTGCTGTGCCAAGCGCACG
GCCTCACCCCAGAGCAGGTCGTGGCGATCGCAAGCCACGACGGAGGAAAGCAAGCCTTGGAAACAGTACA
GAGGCTGTTGCCTGTGCTGTGCCAAGCGCACGGATTAACCCCAGAGCAGGTCGTGGCCATTGCCTCGAAT
GGAGGGGGCAAACAGGCGTTGGAAACCGTACAACGATTGCTGCCGGTGCTGTGCCAAGCGCACGGACTCA
GAGACG
