>Addgene plasmid #43530 | III-ATCT | addgene partial sequence | sequence record 61464 | M13-F20 5'-TGTAAAACGACGGCCAGT-3'
GCGAATTGGGCCCTCTAGATGCATGCTCGAGCGGCCGCCAGTGTGATGGATATCTGCAGAATTCGCCCTT
GATGCCGTCCTAGCGCGTCTCGGCTCACCCCAGAGCAGGTCGTGGCAATCGCCTCCAACATTGGCGGGAA
ACAGGCACTCGAGACTGTCCAGCGCCTGCTTCCCGTGCTGTGCCAAGCGCACGGACTCACCCCAGAGCAG
GTCGTGGCCATTGCCTCGAATGGAGGGGGCAAACAGGCGTTGGAAACCGTACAACGATTGCTGCCGGTGC
TGTGCCAAGCGCACGGCCTCACCCCAGAGCAGGTCGTGGCGATCGCAAGCCACGACGGAGGAAAGCAAGC
CTTGGAAACAGTACAGAGGCTGTTGCCTGTGCTGTGCCAAGCGCACGGATTAACCCCAGAGCAGGTCGTG
GCCATTGCCTCGAATGGAGGGGGCAAACAGGCGTTGGAAACCGTACAACGATTGCTGCCGGTGCTGTGCC
AAGCGCACGGACTCAGAGACGTGGGCACAGGAAAGATACTTAAGGGCGAATTCCAGCACACTGGCGGCCG
TTACTAGTGGATCCGAGCTCGGTACCAAGCTTGATGCATAGCTTGAGTATTCTATAGTGTCACCTAAATA
GCTTGGCGTAATCATGGTCATAGCTGTTTCCTGTGTGAAATTGTTATCCGCTCACAATTCCACACAACAT
ACGAGCCGGAAGCATAAAGTGTAAAGCCTGGGGTGCCTAATGAGTGAGCTAACTCACATTAATTGCGTTG
CGCTCACTGCCCGCTTTCCAGTCGGGAAACCTGTCGTGCCAGCTGCATTAATGAATCGGCCAACGCGCGG
GGAGAGGCGGTTTGCGTATTGGGCGC
