[The description below was written by a language model from this plasmid's Addgene catalogue record.]
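Description:
III-ATCT is a bacterial cloning plasmid built on the commercial pCRII-TOPO backbone (about 4 kb without insert), into which a 426 bp synthetic fragment was introduced by TOPO cloning. It is a high-copy plasmid propagated in E. coli and carries both ampicillin and kanamycin resistance, consistent with the dual markers of the pCRII-TOPO vector. The insert can be sequenced from the flanking T7 and M13 reverse primer sites. The construct is a storage and amplification vector only. The record lists no promoter, tag or reporter intended to drive expression of the insert in any host.

The insert is described only by its name and as synthetic, and no feature table is provided, so its internal composition is not explicitly stated. The associated publication describes a TALEN genome-editing system for generating human stem cell-based disease models. In that context, the name suggests a pre-assembled module of TAL effector repeats: "ATCT" probably gives the four DNA bases recognised, and "III" the position of the block within an ordered array. The insert size is roughly what four repeat units of about 100 bp each would occupy. This reading is an inference from the name and size rather than a recorded fact. On that interpretation, the plasmid would be one member of a library of multimer building blocks that are excised or amplified and then joined in order to build custom TALE DNA-binding domains. These domains would then be fused to a nuclease domain in a separate expression vector for targeted genome editing.
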