Addgene plasmid #43530: III-ATCT
Depositing lab: Chad Cowan & Kiran Musunuru. Depositing organization: Harvard University. Publication: A TALEN Genome-Editing System for Generating Human Stem Cell-Based Disease Models. Ding Q, Lee YK, Schaefer EA, Peters DT, Veres A, Kim K, Kuperwasser N, Motola DL, Meissner TB, Hendriks WT, Trevisan M, Gupta RM, Moisan A, Banks E, Friesen M, Schinzel RT, Xia F, Tang A, Xia Y, Figueroa E, Wann A, Ahfeldt T, Daheron L, Zhang F, Rubin LL, Peng LF, Chung RT, Musunuru K, Cowan CA. Cell Stem Cell. 2012 Dec 12. pii: S1934-5909(12)00645-5. doi: 10.1016/j.stem.2012.11.011. PubMed 23246482.
Backbone
  Vector backbone: pCRII-TOPO
  Backbone manufacturer: Invitrogen
  Backbone size w/o insert (bp): 3973
  Vector type: Bacterial Cloning
Growth in bacteria
  Bacterial resistance: Ampicillin and Kanamycin, 100 & 50 μg/mL
  Growth temperature: 37°C
  Growth strain: Top10
  Copy number: High Copy
Gene/Insert
  Gene/Insert name: III-ATCT
  Species: Synthetic
  Insert size (bp): 426
  Cloning method: TOPO Cloning
  Sequencing primers: 5′ T7; 3′ M13-rev
Terms and licenses: Academic/Nonprofit Terms; Industry Terms: Not Available to Industry
How to cite: III-ATCT was a gift from Chad Cowan & Kiran Musunuru (Addgene plasmid # 43530 ; http://n2t.net/addgene:43530 ; RRID:Addgene_43530)
